>Addgene plasmid #126986 | pJUMP42x-2A(sfGFP) | addgene full sequence | sequence record 248469 | Addgene NGS Result
TTAATTAAGGAGTTTTGCAGGTGCACCTGCTTTTCGCTGAATTCGCGGCCGCTTCTAGAGGGTCTCTGGA
GTGAGACGGGAGTTGACGGCTAGCTCAGTCCTAGGTACAGTGCTAGCGTACTTGTTTAACTTTAAGAAGG
AGATATACAATGGTAGCCCGTAAAGGCGAAGAGCTGTTCACTGGTGTCGTCCCTATTCTGGTGGAACTGG
ATGGTGATGTCAACGGTCATAAGTTTTCCGTGCGTGGCGAGGGTGAAGGTGACGCAACTAATGGTAAACT
GACGCTGAAGTTCATCTGTACTACTGGTAAACTGCCGGTACCTTGGCCGACTCTGGTAACGACGCTGACT
TATGGTGTTCAGTGCTTTGCTCGTTATCCGGACCATATGAAGCAGCATGACTTCTTCAAGTCCGCCATGC
CGGAAGGCTATGTGCAGGAACGCACGATTTCCTTTAAGGATGACGGCACGTACAAAACGCGTGCGGAAGT
GAAATTTGAAGGCGATACCCTGGTAAACCGCATTGAGCTGAAAGGCATTGACTTTAAAGAAGATGGCAAT
ATCCTGGGCCATAAGCTGGAATACAATTTTAACAGCCACAATGTTTACATCACCGCCGATAAACAAAAAA
ATGGCATTAAAGCGAATTTTAAAATTCGCCACAACGTGGAGGATGGCAGCGTGCAGCTGGCTGATCACTA
CCAGCAAAACACTCCAATCGGTGATGGTCCTGTTCTGCTGCCAGACAATCACTATCTGAGCACGCAAAGC
GTTCTGTCTAAAGATCCGAACGAGAAACGCGATCATATGGTTCTGCTGGAGTTCGTAACCGCAGCGGGCA
TCACGCATGGTATGGATGAACTGTACAAAGGTTCGTAACTTCTGACTGAGTTGCACGCTCGTCTCTCGCT
AATGTGAGACCTACTAGTAGCGGCCGCTGCAGGGAGTTGTCTTCGAAGACTTCGCTCTAGTCTTGGACTC
CTGTTGATAGATCCAGTAATGACCTCAGAACTCCATCTGGATTTGTTCAGAACGCTCGGTTGCCGCCGGG
CGTTTTTTATTGGTGAGAATCCAGGGGTCCCCAATAATTACGATTTACGTATTTAAATGAACCTTGACCG
AACGCAGCGGTGGTAACGGCGCAGTGGCGGTTTTCATGGCTTGTTATGACTGTTTTTTTGGGGTACAGTC
TATGCCTCGGGCATCCAAGCAGCAAGCGCGTTACGCCGTGGGTCGATGTTTGATGTTATGGAGCAGCAAC
GATGTTACGCAGCAGGGCAGTCGCCCTAAAACAAAGTTAAACATCATGAGGGAAGCGGTGATCGCCGAAG
TATCGACTCAACTATCAGAGGTAGTTGGCGTCATCGAGCGCCATCTCGAACCGACGTTGCTGGCCGTACA
TTTGTACGGCTCCGCAGTGGATGGCGGCCTGAAGCCACACAGTGATATTGATTTGCTGGTTACGGTGACC
GTAAGGCTTGATGAAACAACGCGGCGAGCTTTGATCAACGACCTTTTGGAAACTTCGGCTTCCCCTGGAG
AGAGCGAGATTCTCCGCGCTGTAGAAGTCACCATTGTTGTGCACGACGACATCATTCCGTGGCGTTATCC
AGCTAAGCGCGAACTGCAATTTGGAGAATGGCAGCGCAATGACATTCTTGCAGGTATCTTCGAGCCAGCC
ACGATCGACATTGATCTGGCTATCTTGCTGACAAAAGCAAGAGAACATAGCGTTGCCTTGGTAGGTCCAG
CGGCGGAGGAACTCTTTGATCCGGTTCCTGAACAGGATCTATTTGAGGCGCTAAATGAAACCTTAACGCT
ATGGAACTCGCCGCCCGACTGGGCTGGTGATGAGCGAAATGTAGTGCTTACGTTGTCCCGCATTTGGTAC
AGCGCAGTAACCGGCAAAATCGCGCCGAAGGATGTCGCTGCCGACTGGGCAATGGAGCGCCTGCCGGCCC
AGTATCAGCCCGTCATACTTGAAGCTAGACAGGCTTATCTTGGACAAGAAGAAGATCGCTTGGCCTCGCG
CGCAGATCAGTTGGAAGAATTTGTCCACTACGTGAAAGGCGAGATCACCAAGGTAGTCGGCAAATAAGAC
AATTGTCCTTTTCCGCTGCATAACCCTGCTTCGGGGTCATTATAGCGATTTTTTCGGTATATCCATCCTT
TTTCGCACGATATACAGGATTTTGCCAAAGGGTTCGTGTAGACTTTCCTTGGTGTATCCAACGGCGTCAG
CCGGGCAGGATAGGTGAAGTAGGCCCACCCGCGAGCGGGTGTTCCTTCTTCACTGTCCCTTATTCGCACC
TGGCGGTGCTCAACGGGAATCCTGCTCTGCGAGGCTGGCCGTAGGCCGGCCGCGATGCAGGTGGCTGCTG
AACCCCCAGCCGGAACTGACCCCACAAGGCCCTAGCGTTTGCAATGCACCAGGTCATCATTGACCCAGGC
GTGTTCCACCAGGCCGCTGCCTCGCAACTCTTCGCAGGCTTCGCCGACCTGCTCGCGCCACTTCTTCACG
CGGGTGGAATCCGATCCGCACATGAGGCGGAAGGTTTCCAGCTTGAGCGGGTACGGCTCCCGGTGCGAGC
TGAAATAGTCGAACATCCGTCGGGCCGTCGGCGACAGCTTGCGGTACTTCTCCCATATGAATTTCGTGTA
GTGGTCGCCAGCAAACAGCACGACGATTTCCTCGTCGATCAGGACCTGGCAACGGGACGTTTTCTTGCCA
CGGTCCAGGACGCGGAAGCGGTGCAGCAGCGACACCGATTCCAGGTGCCCAACGCGGTCGGACGTGAAGC
CCATCGCCGTCGCCTGTAGGCGCGACAGGCATTCCTCGGCCTTCGTGTAATACCGGCCATTGATCGACCA
GCCCAGGTCCTGGCAAAGCTCGTAGAACGTGAAGGTGATCGGCTCGCCGATAGGGGTGCGCTTCGCGTAC
TCCAACACCTGCTGCCACACCAGTTCGTCATCGTCGGCCCGCAGCTCGACGCCGGTGTAGGTGATCTTCA
CGTCCTTGTTGACGTGGAAAATGACCTTGTTTTGCAGCGCCTCGCGCGGGATTTTCTTGTTGCGCGTGGT
GAACAGGGCAGAGCGGGCCGTGTCGTTTGGCATCGCTCGCATCGTGTCCGGCCACGGCGCAATATCGAAC
AAGGAAAGCTGCATTTCCTTGATCTGCTGCTTCGTGTGTTTCAGCAACGCGGCCTGCTTGGCTTCGCTGA
CCTGTTTTGCCAGGTCCTCGCCGGCGGTTTTTCGCTTCTTGGTCGTCATAGTTCCTCGCGTGTCGATGGT
CATCGACTTCGCCAAACCTGCCGCCTCCTGTTCGAGACGACGCGAACGCTCCACGGCGGCCGATGGCGCG
GGCAGGGCAGGGGGAGCCAGTTGCACGCTGTCGCGCTCGATCTTGGCCGTAGCTTGCTGGACTATCGAGC
CGACGGACTGGAAGGTTTCGCGGGGCGCACGCATGACGGTGCGGCTTGCGATGGTTTCGGCATCCTCGGC
GGAAAACCCCGCGTCGATCAGTTCTTGCCTGTATGCCTTCCGGTCAAACGTCCGATTCATTCACCCTCCT
TGCGGGATTGCCCCGGAATTAATTCCCCGGATCGATCCGTCGATCTTGATCCCCTGCGCCATCAGATCCT
TGGCGGCAAGAAAGCCATCCAGTTTACTTTGCAGGGCTTCCCAACCTTACCAGAGGGCGCCCCAGCTGGC
AATTCCGGTTCGCTTGCTGTCCATAAAACCGCCCAGTCTAGCTATCGCCATGTAAGCCCACTGCAAGCTA
CCTGCTTTCTCTTTGCGCTTGCGTTTTCCCTTGTCCAGATAGCCCAGTAGCTGACATTCATCCGGGGTCA
GCACCGTTTCTGCGGACTGGCTTTCTACGTGGCTGCCATTTTTGGGGTGAGGCCGTTCGCGGCCGAGGGG
CGCAGCCCCTGGGGGGATGGGAGGCCCGCGTTAGCGGGCCGGGAGGGTTCGAGAAGGGGGGGCACCCCCC
TTCGGCGTGCGCGGTCACGCGCACAGGGCGCAGCCCTGGTTAAAAACAAGGTTTATAAATATTGGTTTAA
AAGCAGGTTAAAAGACAGGTTAGCGGTGGCCGAAAAACGGGCGGAAACCCTTGCAAATGCTGGATTTTCT
GCCTGTGGACAGCCCCTCAAATGTCAATAGGTGCGCCCCTCATCTGTCAGCACTCTGCCCCTCAAGTGTC
AAGGATCGCGCCCCTCATCTGTCAGTAGTCGCGCCCCTCAAGTGTCAATACCGCAGGGCACTTATCCCCA
GGCTTGTCCACATCATCTGTGGGAAACTCGCGTAAAATCAGGCGTTTTCGCCGATTTGCGAGGCTGGCCA
GCTCCACGTCGCCGGCCGAAATCGAGCCTGCCCCTCATCTGTCAGTGAGGGCCAAGTTTTCCGCGAGGTA
TCCACAACGCCGGCGGCCCTACATGGCTCTGCTGTAGTGAGTGGGTTGCGCTCCGGCAGCGGTCCTGATC
CCCCGCAGAAAAAAAGGATCTCAAGAAGATCCTTTGATCTTTTCTACGGCGCGCCCAGCTGTCTAGGGCG
GCGGATTTGTCCTACTCAGGAGAGCGTTCACCGACAAACAACAGATAAAACGAAAGGCCCAGTCTTTCGA
CTGAGCCTTTCGTTTTATTTGATGCCT
Features (pLannotate 1.2.2; 14 found; start..end, strand, type, name):
     39..60      +  misc_feature   BioBrick prefix: BioBrick prefix for parts that do not start with "ATG"
     83..107     +  promoter       J23119(SpeI) promoter (fragment): bacterial promoter (Registry of Standard Biological Parts BBa J23119) modified to end with an SpeI site
    122..142     +  RBS            RBS: efficient ribosome binding site from bacteriophage T7 gene 10 (Olins and Rangwala, 1989)
    159..869     +  CDS            superfolder GFP: GFP variant that folds robustly even when fused to poorly folded proteins (Pédelacq et al., 2006)
    922..942     +  misc_feature   BioBrick suffix: universal suffix for all parts
    976..1070    +  terminator     lambda t0 terminator: transcription terminator from phage lambda
   1243..1299    +  CDS            GmR (fragment): gentamycin acetyltransferase; aacC1; confers resistance to gentamycin
   1306..2094    +  CDS            aadA: S3AD_ECOLX - Experimental evidence at protein level: Swiss-Prot protein existence level 1. Mediates bacterial resistance to the antibiotics streptomycin and spectinomycin. From Escherichia coli.
   2243..2351    +  oriT           oriT: incP origin of transfer
   2412..3560    -  CDS            trfA: trans-acting replication protein that binds to and activates oriV
   3612..3893    -  CDS            tnpA (fragment): TN5P_ECOLX - Also known as tnp. Experimental evidence at protein level: Swiss-Prot protein existence level 1. Mediates transposition of transposon Tn5 by a 'cut and paste' mechanism. First, the monomeric transposase binds the 19 bp inverted DNA repeats flanking the transposon. Then, dimerization of the DNA- bound transposase creates a synaptic DNA complex. After nicking of the first DNA strand, excision of the transposon proceeds through a series of intermediates. The transposase then mediates the insertion of the transposon at a new site by strand transfer. The activity of the wild- type tran
   3883..4384    -  rep_origin     oriV (fragment): incP origin of replication
   4484..4519    -  rep_origin     CloDF13 ori (fragment): Plasmids containing the CloDF13 (CDF) origin of replication can be propagated in E. coli cells that contain additional plasmids with compatible origins.
   4555..4641    -  terminator     rrnB T1 terminator: Escherichia coli rrnB; transcription terminator T1 from the E. coli rrnB gene
