[The description below was written by a language model from this plasmid's Addgene catalogue record and pLannotate feature annotations shown in this document.]
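Description:
pJUMP42x-2A(sfGFP) is an empty Level 2 backbone from the Joint Universal Modular Plasmids (JUMP) platform, a synthetic biology vector set derived from the SEVA plasmid architecture and intended for bacterial expression and modular assembly. It replicates from the broad-host-range RK2 (IncP) system. The 4,647-nt sequence record shows an oriV origin annotated as a fragment, along with the trfA gene, whose product binds and activates oriV. This is consistent with the low copy number recorded for the plasmid. An IncP oriT is also present, which in principle allows conjugative mobilisation into other hosts when transfer functions are supplied in trans. Selection is by spectinomycin through the aadA gene, which also confers streptomycin resistance. Short fragments annotated as GmR, Tn5 tnpA and a CloDF13 origin are most likely sequence remnants or partial matches, not functional parts.

No gene of interest is carried. Instead, the cargo position holds a superfolder GFP reporter cassette flanked by BioBrick prefix and suffix sequences. It consists of a J23119-type constitutive bacterial promoter (annotated as a fragment), a phage T7 gene 10 ribosome binding site and the sfGFP coding sequence. The lambda t0 and rrnB T1 terminators lie on either side of this region and insulate it from the rest of the backbone. In modular cloning vectors of this kind, such a reporter usually serves as a visual screening marker that is displaced when assembled parts are inserted, although the record only describes it as a reporter. The "x" variant is flagged as still containing one BsmBI site and multiple BtgZI and AarI sites. These are forbidden sites in the JUMP standard, and they may limit assembly strategies that depend on those enzymes.
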