Addgene plasmid #126986: pJUMP42x-2A(sfGFP)
Purpose: (Empty Backbone) Level 2 vector. sfGFP reporter. Origin RK2 (broad-host-range). CONTAINS one BsmBI and multiple BtgZI and AarI forbidden sites.
Depositing lab: Chris French. Depositing organization: University of Edinburgh. Publication: Joint universal modular plasmids (JUMP): a flexible vector platform for synthetic biology. Valenzuela-Ortega M, French C. Synth Biol (Oxf). 2021 Feb 2;6(1):ysab003. doi: 10.1093/synbio/ysab003. eCollection 2021. PubMed 33623824.
Backbone
  Vector backbone: pJUMP42-2A
  Backbone manufacturer: Backbone derived from SEVA.
  Vector type: Bacterial Expression, Synthetic Biology
Growth in bacteria
  Bacterial resistance: Spectinomycin, 50 μg/mL
  Growth temperature: 37°C
  Growth strain: JM109
  Copy number: Low Copy
Gene/Insert
  Gene/Insert name: None
  Mutation: None
Terms and licenses: Academic/Nonprofit Terms; Industry Terms: Not Available to Industry
Depositor comments: Please visit https://www.biorxiv.org/content/10.1101/799585v1 for bioRxiv preprint.
How to cite: pJUMP42x-2A(sfGFP) was a gift from Chris French (Addgene plasmid # 126986 ; http://n2t.net/addgene:126986 ; RRID:Addgene_126986)
